>Addgene plasmid #141742 | TFORF0871 | addgene full sequence | sequence record 404241 | Addgene NGS Result
TTAATGTAGTCTTATGCAATACTCTTGTAGTCTTGCAACATGGTAACGATGAGTTAGCAACATGCCTTAC
AAGGAGAGAAAAAGCACCGTGCATGCCGATTGGTGGAAGTAAGGTGGTACGATCGTGCCTTATTAGGAAG
GCAACAGACGGGTCTGACATGGATTGGACGAACCACTGAATTGCCGCATTGCAGAGATATTGTATTTAAG
TGCCTAGCTCGATACATAAACGGGTCTCTCTGGTTAGACCAGATCTGAGCCTGGGAGCTCTCTGGCTAAC
TAGGGAACCCACTGCTTAAGCCTCAATAAAGCTTGCCTTGAGTGCTTCAAGTAGTGTGTGCCCGTCTGTT
GTGTGACTCTGGTAACTAGAGATCCCTCAGACCCTTTTAGTCAGTGTGGAAAATCTCTAGCAGTGGCGCC
CGAACAGGGACTTGAAAGCGAAAGGGAAACCAGAGGAGCTCTCTCGACGCAGGACTCGGCTTGCTGAAGC
GCGCACGGCAAGAGGCGAGGGGCGGCGACTGGTGAGTACGCCAAAAATTTTGACTAGCGGAGGCTAGAAG
GAGAGAGATGGGTGCGAGAGCGTCAGTATTAAGCGGGGGAGAATTAGATCGCGATGGGAAAAAATTCGGT
TAAGGCCAGGGGGAAAGAAAAAATATAAATTAAAACATATAGTATGGGCAAGCAGGGAGCTAGAACGATT
CGCAGTTAATCCTGGCCTGTTAGAAACATCAGAAGGCTGTAGACAAATACTGGGACAGCTACAACCATCC
CTTCAGACAGGATCAGAAGAACTTAGATCATTATATAATACAGTAGCAACCCTCTATTGTGTGCATCAAA
GGATAGAGATAAAAGACACCAAGGAAGCTTTAGACAAGATAGAGGAAGAGCAAAACAAAAGTAAGACCAC
CGCACAGCAAGCGGCCGCTGATCTTCAGACCTGGAGGAGGAGATATGAGGGACAATTGGAGAAGTGAATT
ATATAAATATAAAGTAGTAAAAATTGAACCATTAGGAGTAGCACCCACCAAGGCAAAGAGAAGAGTGGTG
CAGAGAGAAAAAAGAGCAGTGGGAATAGGAGCTTTGTTCCTTGGGTTCTTGGGAGCAGCAGGAAGCACTA
TGGGCGCAGCGTCAATGACGCTGACGGTACAGGCCAGACAATTATTGTCTGGTATAGTGCAGCAGCAGAA
CAATTTGCTGAGGGCTATTGAGGCGCAACAGCATCTGTTGCAACTCACAGTCTGGGGCATCAAGCAGCTC
CAGGCAAGAATCCTGGCTGTGGAAAGATACCTAAAGGATCAACAGCTCCTGGGGATTTGGGGTTGCTCTG
GAAAACTCATTTGCACCACTGCTGTGCCTTGGAATGCTAGTTGGAGTAATAAATCTCTGGAACAGATTTG
GAATCACACGACCTGGATGGAGTGGGACAGAGAAATTAACAATTACACAAGCTTAATACACTCCTTAATT
GAAGAATCGCAAAACCAGCAAGAAAAGAATGAACAAGAATTATTGGAATTAGATAAATGGGCAAGTTTGT
GGAATTGGTTTAACATAACAAATTGGCTGTGGTATATAAAATTATTCATAATGATAGTAGGAGGCTTGGT
AGGTTTAAGAATAGTTTTTGCTGTACTTTCTATAGTGAATAGAGTTAGGCAGGGATATTCACCATTATCG
TTTCAGACCCACCTCCCAACCCCGAGGGGACCCATGCATTGCATCTCAATTAGTCAGCAACCAGGTGTGG
AAAGTCCCCAGGCTCCCCAGCAGGCAGAAGTATGCAAAGCATGCGTCTCAATTAGTCAGCAACCATAGTC
CCGCCCCTAACTCCGCCCATCCCGCCCCTAACTCCGCCCAGTTCCGCCCATTCTCCGCCCCATGGCTGAC
TAATTTTTTTTATTTATGCAGAGGCCGAGGCCGCCTCGGCCTCTGAGCTATTCCAGAAGTAGTGAGGAGG
CTTTTTTGGAGGCCTAGGCTTTTGCAAAAAGCTTTCTAGAGGTACCACCGGAGCTTACCATGACCGAGTA
CAAGCCCACGGTGCGCCTCGCCACCCGCGACGACGTCCCCAGGGCCGTACGCACCCTCGCCGCCGCGTTC
GCCGACTACCCCGCCACGCGCCACACCGTCGATCCGGACCGCCACATCGAGCGGGTCACCGAGCTGCAAG
AACTCTTCCTCACGCGCGTCGGGCTCGACATCGGCAAGGTGTGGGTCGCGGACGACGGCGCCGCCGTGGC
GGTCTGGACCACGCCGGAGAGCGTCGAAGCGGGGGCGGTGTTCGCCGAGATCGGCCCGCGCATGGCCGAG
TTGAGCGGTTCCCGGCTGGCCGCGCAGCAACAGATGGAAGGCCTCCTGGCGCCGCACCGGCCCAAGGAGC
CCGCGTGGTTCCTGGCCACCGTCGGCGTCTCGCCCGACCACCAGGGCAAGGGTCTGGGCAGCGCCGTCGT
GCTCCCCGGAGTGGAGGCGGCCGAGCGCGCCGGGGTGCCCGCCTTCCTGGAGACCTCCGCGCCCCGCAAC
CTCCCCTTCTACGAGCGGCTCGGCTTCACCGTCACCGCCGACGTCGAGGTGCCCGAAGGACCGCGCACCT
GGTGCATGACCCGCAAGCCCGGTGCCAGTTAACGAATTCTAGATCTTGAGACAAATGGCAGTATTCATCC
ACAATTTTAAAAGAAAAGGGGGGATTGGGGGGTACAGTGCAGGGGAAAGAATAGTAGACATAATAGCAAC
AGACATACAAACTAAAGAATTACAAAAACAAATTACAAAAATTCAAAATTTTCGGGTTTATTACAGGGAC
AGCAGAGATCCACTTTGGCGCCGGCTCGAGGCCTGCAGGTGCAAAGATGGATAAAGTTTTAAACAGAGAG
GAATCTTTGCAGCTAATGGACCTTCTAGGTCTTGAAAGGAGTGGGAATTGGCTCCGGTGCCCGTCAGTGG
GCAGAGCGCACATCGCCCACAGTCCCCGAGAAGTTGGGGGGAGGGGTCGGCAATTGAACCGGTGCCTAGA
GAAGGTGGCGCGGGGTAAACTGGGAAAGTGATGTCGTGTACTGGCTCCGCCTTTTTCCCGAGGGTGGGGG
AGAACCGTATATAAGTGCAGTAGTCGCCGTGAACGTTCTTTTTCGCAACGGGTTTGCCGCCAGAACACAG
GTAAGTGCCGTGTGTGGTTCCCGCGGGCCTGGCCTCTTTACGGGTTATGGCCCTTGCGTGCCTTGAATTA
CTTCCACCTGGCTGCAGTACGTGATTCTTGATCCCGAGCTTCGGGTTGGAAGTGGGTGGGAGAGTTCGAG
GCCTTGCGCTTAAGGAGCCCCTTCGCCTCGTGCTTGAGTTGAGGCCTGGCCTGGGCGCTGGGGCCGCCGC
GTGCGAATCTGGTGGCACCTTCGCGCCTGTCTCGCTGCTTTCGATAAGTCTCTAGCCATTTAAAATTTTT
GATGACCTGCTGCGACGCTTTTTTTCTGGCAAGATAGTCTTGTAAATGCGGGCCAAGATCTGCACACTGG
TATTTCGGTTTTTGGGGCCGCGGGCGGCGACGGGGCCCGTGCGTCCCAGCGCACATGTTCGGCGAGGCGG
GGCCTGCGAGCGCGGCCACCGAGAATCGGACGGGGGTAGTCTCAAGCTGGCCGGCCTGCTCTGGTGCCTG
GCCTCGCGCCGCCGTGTATCGCCCCGCCCTGGGCGGCAAGGCTGGCCCGGTCGGCACCAGTTGCGTGAGC
GGAAAGATGGCCGCTTCCCGGCCCTGCTGCAGGGAGCTCAAAATGGAGGACGCGGCGCTCGGGAGAGCGG
GCGGGTGAGTCACCCACACAAAGGAAAAGGGCCTTTCCGTCCTCAGCCGTCGCTTCATGTGACTCCACGG
AGTACCGGGCGCCGTCCAGGCACCTCGATTAGTTCTCGAGCTTTTGGAGTACGTCGTCTTTAGGTTGGGG
GGAGGGGTTTTATGCGATGGAGTTTCCCCACACTGAGTGGGTGGAGACTGAAGTTAGGCCAGCTTGGCAC
TTGATGTAATTCTCCTTGGAATTTGCCCTTTTTGAGTTTGGATCTTGGTTCATTCTCAAGCCTCAGACAG
TGGTTCAAAGTTTTTTTCTTCCATTTCAGGTGTCGTGAGGCTAGCACCGCCACCATGCCCCACTCTGCTG
GGGGTACTGCAGGGGTGGGGCTGGAGGCTGCAGAGCCCACAGCCCTGCTCACCAGGGCAGAGCCCCCTTC
AGAACCCACAGAGATCCGTCCACAAAAGCGGAAAAAGGGGCCAGCCCCCAAAATGCTGGGGAACGAGCTA
TGCAGCGTGTGTGGGGACAAGGCCTCGGGCTTCCACTACAATGTTCTGAGCTGCGAGGGCTGCAAGGGAT
TCTTCCGCCGCAGCGTCATCAAGGGAGCGCACTACATCTGCCACAGTGGCGGCCACTGCCCCATGGACAC
CTACATGCGTCGCAAGTGCCAGGAGTGTCGGCTTCGCAAATGCCGTCAGGCTGGCATGCGGGAGGAGTGT
GTCCTGTCAGAAGAACAGATCCGCCTGAAGAAACTGAAGCGGCAAGAGGAGGAACAGGCTCATGCCACAT
CCTTGCCCCCCAGGGCTTCCTCACCCCCCCAAATCCTGCCCCAGCTCAGCCCGGAACAACTGGGCATGAT
CGAGAAGCTCGTCGCTGCCCAGCAACAGTGTAACCGGCGCTCCTTTTCTGACCGGCTTCGAGTCACGGTG
ATGCTTCTGGAGACATCTCGGAGGTACAACCCTGGGAGTGAGAGTATCACCTTCCTCAAGGATTTCAGTT
ATAACCGGGAAGACTTTGCCAAAGCAGGGCTGCAAGTGGAATTCATCAACCCCATCTTCGAGTTCTCCAG
GGCCATGAATGAGCTGCAACTCAATGATGCCGAGTTTGCCTTGCTCATTGCTATCAGCATCTTCTCTGCA
GACCGGCCCAACGTGCAGGACCAGCTCCAGGTAGAGAGGCTGCAGCACACATATGTGGAAGCCCTGCATG
CCTACGTCTCCATCCACCATCCCCATGACCGACTGATGTTCCCACGGATGCTAATGAAACTGGTGAGCCT
CCGGACCCTGAGCAGCGTCCACTCAGAGCAAGTGTTTGCACTGCGTCTGCAGGACAAAAAGCTCCCACCG
CTGCTCTCTGAGATCTGGGATGTGCACGAATAGTAATGAACTAGTCCGTAACTTGAAAGTATTTCGATTT
CTTGGCTTTATATATCTTGTGGAAAGGACGAACCCATTACCGTTACAAAGCAGATACGCGTTAAGTCGAC
AATCAACCTCTGGATTACAAAATTTGTGAAAGATTGACTGGTATTCTTAACTATGTTGCTCCTTTTACGC
TATGTGGATACGCTGCTTTAATGCCTTTGTATCATGCTATTGCTTCCCGTATGGCTTTCATTTTCTCCTC
CTTGTATAAATCCTGGTTGCTGTCTCTTTATGAGGAGTTGTGGCCCGTTGTCAGGCAACGTGGCGTGGTG
TGCACTGTGTTTGCTGACGCAACCCCCACTGGTTGGGGCATTGCCACCACCTGTCAGCTCCTTTCCGGGA
CTTTCGCTTTCCCCCTCCCTATTGCCACGGCGGAACTCATCGCCGCCTGCCTTGCCCGCTGCTGGACAGG
GGCTCGGCTGTTGGGCACTGACAATTCCGTGGTGTTGTCGGGGAAATCATCGTCCTTTCCTTGGCTGCTC
GCCTGTGTTGCCACCTGGATTCTGCGCGGGACGTCCTTCTGCTACGTCCCTTCGGCCCTCAATCCAGCGG
ACCTTCCTTCCCGCGGCCTGCTGCCGGCTCTGCGGCCTCTTCCGCGTCTTCGCCTTCGCCCTCAGACGAG
TCGGATCTCCCTTTGGGCCGCCTCCCCGCGTCGACTTTAAGACCAATGACTTACAAGGCAGCTGTAGATC
TTAGCCACTTTTTAAAAGAAAAGGGGGGACTGGAAGGGCTAATTCACTCCCAACGAAGACAAGATCTGCT
TTTTGCTTGTACTGGGTCTCTCTGGTTAGACCAGATCTGAGCCTGGGAGCTCTCTGGCTAACTAGGGAAC
CCACTGCTTAAGCCTCAATAAAGCTTGCCTTGAGTGCTTCAAGTAGTGTGTGCCCGTCTGTTGTGTGACT
CTGGTAACTAGAGATCCCTCAGACCCTTTTAGTCAGTGTGGAAAATCTCTAGCAGTACGTATAGTAGTTC
ATGTCATCTTATTATTCAGTATTTATAACTTGCAAAGAAATGAATATCAGAGAGTGAGAGGAACTTGTTT
ATTGCAGCTTATAATGGTTACAAATAAAGCAATAGCATCACAAATTTCACAAATAAAGCATTTTTTTCAC
TGCATTCTAGTTGTGGTTTGTCCAAACTCATCAATGTATCTTATCATGTCTGGCTCTAGCTATCCCGCCC
CTAACTCCGCCCATCCCGCCCCTAACTCCGCCCAGTTCCGCCCATTCTCCGCCCCATGGCTGACTAATTT
TTTTTATTTATGCAGAGGCCGAGGCCGCCTCGGCCTCTGAGCTATTCCAGAAGTAGTGAGGAGGCTTTTT
TGGAGGCCTAGGGACGTACCCAATTCGCCCTATAGTGAGTCGTATTACGCGCGCTCACTGGCCGTCGTTT
TACAACGTCGTGACTGGGAAAACCCTGGCGTTACCCAACTTAATCGCCTTGCAGCACATCCCCCTTTCGC
CAGCTGGCGTAATAGCGAAGAGGCCCGCACCGATCGCCCTTCCCAACAGTTGCGCAGCCTGAATGGCGAA
TGGG
[124 nt withheld, positions 6725-6848]
C
[91 nt withheld, positions 6850-6940]
A
[49 nt withheld, positions 6942-6990]
CCTTTGACGTTGGAGTCCACGTTCTTT
[37 nt withheld, positions 7018-7054]
ACCCTATCTCGGTCTATTCTTTTGATTTATAAGGGATTTTGCCGATTTCGGCCTATTGGTTAAAAAATGA
GCTGATTTAACAAAAATTTAACGCGAATTTTAACAAAATATTAACGCTTACAATTTAGGTGGCACTTTTC
GGGGAAATGTGCGCGGAACCCCTATTTGTTTATTTTTCTAAATACATTCAAATATGTATCCGCTCATGAG
ACAATAACCCTGATAAATGCTTCAATAATATTGAAAAAGGAAGAGTATGAGTATTCAACATTTCCGTGTC
GCCCTTATTCCCTTTTTTGCGGCATTTTGCCTTCCTGTTTTTGCTCACCCAGAAACGCTGGTGAAAGTAA
AAGATGCTGAAGATCAGTTGGGTGCACGAGTGGGTTACATCGAACTGGATCTCAACAGCGGTAAGATCCT
TGAGAGTTTTCGCCCCGAAGAACGTTTTCCAATGATGAGCACTTTTAAAGTTCTGCTATGTGGCGCGGTA
TTATCCCGTATTGACGCCGGGCAAGAGCAACTCGGTCGCCGCATACACTATTCTCAGAATGACTTGGTTG
AGTACTCACCAGTCACAGAAAAGCATCTTACGGATGGCATGACAGTAAGAGAATTATGCAGTGCTGCCAT
AACCATGAGTGATAACACTGCGGCCAACTTACTTCTGACAACGATCGGAGGACCGAAGGAGCTAACCGCT
TTTTTGCACAACATGGGGGATCATGTAACTCGCCTTGATCGTTGGGAACCGGAGCTGAATGAAGCCATAC
CAAACGACGAGCGTGACACCACGATGCCTGTAGCAATGGCAACAACGTTGCGCAAACTATTAACTGGCGA
ACTACTTACTCTAGCTTCCCGGCAACAATTAATAGACTGGATGGAGGCGGATAAAGTTGCAGGACCACTT
CTGCGCTCGGCCCTTCCGGCTGGCTGGTTTATTGCTGATAAATCTGGAGCCGGTGAGCGTGGGTCTCGCG
GTATCATTGCAGCACTGGGGCCAGATGGTAAGCCCTCCCGTATCGTAGTTATCTACACGACGGGGAGTCA
GGCAACTATGGATGAACGAAATAGACAGATCGCTGAGATAGGTGCCTCACTGATTAAGCATTGGTAACTG
TCAGACCAAGTTTACTCATATATACTTTAGATTGATTTAAAACTTCATTTTTAATTTAAAAGGATCTAGG
TGAAGATCCTTTTTGATAATCTCATGACCAAAATCCCTTAACGTGAGTTTTCGTTCCACTGAGCGTCAGA
CCCCGTAGAAAAGATCAAAGGATCTTCTTGAGATCCTTTTTTTCTGCGCGTAATCTGCTGCTTGCAAACA
AAAAAACCACCGCTACCAGCGGTGGTTTGTTTGCCGGATCAAGAGCTACCAACTCTTTTTCCGAAGGTAA
CTGGCTTCAGCAGAGCGCAGATACCAAATACTGTTCTTCTAGTGTAGCCGTAGTTAGGCCACCACTTCAA
GAACTCTGTAGCACCGCCTACATACCTCGCTCTGCTAATCCTGTTACCAGTGGCTGCTGCCAGTGGCGAT
AAGTCGTGTCTTACCGGGTTGGACTCAAGACGATAGTTACCGGATAAGGCGCAGCGGTCGGGCTGAACGG
GGGGTTCGTGCACACAGCCCAGCTTGGAGCGAACGACCTACACCGAACTGAGATACCTACAGCGTGAGCT
ATGAGAAAGCGCCACGCTTCCCGAAGGGAGAAAGGCGGACAGGTATCCGGTAAGCGGCAGGGTCGGAACA
GGAGAGCGCACGAGGGAGCTTCCAGGGGGAAACGCCTGGTATCTTTATAGTCCTGTCGGGTTTCGCCACC
TCTGACTTGAGCGTCGATTTTTGTGATGCTCGTCAGGGGGGCGGAGCCTATGGAAAAACGCCAGCAACGC
GGCCTTTTTACGGTTCCTGGCCTTTTGCTGGCCTTTTGCTCACATGTTCTTTCCTGCGTTATCCCCTGAT
TCTGTGGATAACCGTATTACCGCCTTTGAGTGAGCTGATACCGCTCGCCGCAGCCGAACGACCGAGCGCA
GCGAGTCAGTGAGCGAGGAAGCGGAAGAGCGCCCAATACGCAAACCGCCTCTCCCCGCGCGTTGGCCGAT
TCATTAATGCAGCTGGCACGACAGGTTTCCCGACTGGAAAGCGGGCAGTGAGCGCAACGCAATTAATGTG
AGTTAGCTCACTCATTAGGCACCCCAGGCTTTACACTTTATGCTTCCGGCTCGTATGTTGTGTGGAATTG
TGAGCGGATAACAATTTCACACAGGAAACAGCTATGACCATGATTACGCCAAGCGCGCAATTAACCCTCA
CTAAAGGGAACAAAAGCTGGAGCTGCAAGC
Features (pLannotate 1.2.2; 31 found; start..end, strand, type, name):
      5..231     +  promoter       RSV promoter: Rous sarcoma virus enhancer/promoter
    232..412     +  LTR            5' LTR (truncated): truncated 5' long terminal repeat (LTR) from HIV-1
    459..584     +  misc_feature   HIV-1 Ψ: packaging signal of human immunodeficiency virus type 1
    568..931     +  CDS            HIV-1 gag (fragment): gag protein from human immunodeficiency virus 1; gag
   1077..1310    +  misc_feature   RRE: The Rev response element (RRE) of HIV-1 allows for Rev-dependent mRNA export from the nucleus to the cytoplasm.
   1687..1713    +  CDS            Rev (fragment): human immunodeficiency virus 1 (HIV-1) Rev protein; rev; enhances nuclear export of unspliced and incompletely spliced viral mRNAs
   1720..1743    +  promoter       SV40 promoter (fragment): SV40 early promoter
   1744..1815    +  promoter       SV40 promoter (fragment): SV40 enhancer and early promoter
   1839..1974    +  rep_origin     SV40 ori: SV40 origin of replication
   2020..2616    +  CDS            PuroR (fragment): puromycin N-acetyltransferase; pac from Streptomyces; confers resistance to puromycin
   2665..2782    +  misc_feature   cPPT/CTS: central polypurine tract and central termination sequence of HIV-1
   2847..2913    +  CDS            small t antigen (fragment): SV40 (simian virus 40) small t antigen
   2920..4098    +  promoter       EF-1α promoter: strong constitutive promoter for human elongation factor EF-1α
   4109..5140    +  CDS            NR1H3 (fragment): NR1H3_HUMAN - Also known as LXRA. Experimental evidence at protein level: Swiss-Prot protein existence level 1. Nuclear receptor that exhibits a ligand-dependent transcriptional activation activity (PubMed:19481530, PubMed:25661920). Interaction with retinoic acid receptor (RXR) shifts RXR from its role as a silent DNA-binding partner to an active ligand-binding subunit in mediating retinoid responses through target genes defined by LXRES (By similarity). LXRES are DR4-type response elements characterized by direct repeats of two similar hexanuclotide half-sites spaced by four nucleotides (By
   5156..5209    +  promoter       U6 promoter (fragment): RNA polymerase III promoter for human U6 snRNA
   5251..5839    +  misc_feature   WPRE: woodchuck hepatitis virus posttranscriptional regulatory element
   5890..5909    +  misc_feature   cPPT/CTS (fragment): central polypurine tract and central termination sequence of HIV-1
   5911..6144    +  LTR            3' LTR (ΔU3): self-inactivating 3' long terminal repeat (LTR) from HIV-1
   6222..6343    +  polyA_signal   SV40 poly(A) signal: SV40 polyadenylation signal
   6383..6518    +  rep_origin     SV40 ori: SV40 origin of replication
   6539..6557    -  promoter       T7 promoter: promoter for bacteriophage T7 RNA polymerase
   6565..6720    +  CDS            lacZα (fragment): LacZα fragment of β-galactosidase; lacZ fragment
   6725..7153    +  rep_origin     f1 ori (sequence partly withheld): f1 bacteriophage origin of replication; arrow indicates direction of (+) strand synthesis
   7206..7310    +  promoter       AmpR promoter: bla
   7311..8171    +  CDS            AmpR: β-lactamase; bla; confers resistance to ampicillin, carbenicillin, and related antibiotics
   8342..8930    +  rep_origin     ori: high-copy-number ColE1/pMB1/pBR322/pUC origin of replication
   9113..9205    +  CDS            lacI (fragment): lac repressor; lacI; The lac repressor binds to the lac operator to inhibit transcription in E. coli. This inhibition can be relieved by adding lactose or isopropyl-β-D-thiogalactopyranoside (IPTG).
   9218..9239    +  protein_bind   CAP binding site: CAP binding activates transcription in the presence of cAMP. E. coli catabolite activator protein
   9254..9284    +  promoter       lac promoter: promoter for the E. coli lac operon
   9292..9308    +  protein_bind   lac operator: The lac repressor binds to the lac operator to inhibit transcription in E. coli. This inhibition can be relieved by adding lactose or isopropyl-β-D-thiogalactopyranoside (IPTG). lac repressor encoded by lacI
   9353..9371    +  promoter       T3 promoter: promoter for bacteriophage T3 RNA polymerase
