[The description below was written by a language model from this plasmid's Addgene catalogue record and pLannotate feature annotations shown in this document.]
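Description:
TFORF0871 is a lentiviral mammalian expression plasmid built on the pLX_TRC317 backbone and carrying the human nuclear receptor NR1H3 (LXRα) as one member of a barcoded transcription factor ORF collection. It is propagated in E. coli through a high-copy ColE1/pUC-type origin with ampicillin resistance (AmpR under its own bla promoter). The backbone also retains an f1 origin and remnants of a lacZα/lac promoter cloning region flanked by T7 and T3 promoters. The depositor notes a risk of recombination, as is common for LTR-containing plasmids.

The viral portion has a third-generation, self-inactivating layout. An RSV promoter drives a truncated HIV-1 5' LTR, followed by the Ψ packaging signal with a gag fragment, the Rev response element for Rev-dependent export of the genomic RNA, a cPPT/CTS element, and a ΔU3 3' LTR with a downstream SV40 polyadenylation signal. Between the LTRs are two expression units. An SV40 early promoter/origin region drives puromycin N-acetyltransferase for selection of transduced cells. Downstream of it, the constitutive EF-1α promoter drives the synthesized NR1H3 ORF, with a WPRE after it to enhance transcript stability and expression. The annotation matches only about 1.0 kb to NR1H3, against a catalogued insert of 1130 bp, which fits the isoform-specific transcript references in the depositor comments. The unique 24-bp barcode is not annotated. It may lie in the short interval between the ORF and the WPRE, where a small U6 promoter fragment is detected, but the record does not give its position.

The construct is intended for overexpressing NR1H3 in mammalian cells, singly or in pooled screens, where barcodes identify which transcription factor each cell received, as in directed-differentiation studies.
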