Addgene plasmid #141742: TFORF0871
Purpose: Lentiviral vector for overexpressing transcription factor ORFs with unique 24-bp barcodes. Barcodes facilitate identification of transcription factors in pooled screens.
Depositing lab: Feng Zhang. Depositing organization: Broad Institute. Publication: A transcription factor atlas of directed differentiation. Joung J, Ma S, Tay T, Geiger-Schuller KR, Kirchgatterer PC, Verdine VK, Guo B, Arias-Garcia MA, Allen WE, Singh A, Kuksenko O, Abudayyeh OO, Gootenberg JS, Fu Z, Macrae RK, Buenrostro JD, Regev A, Zhang F. Cell. 2023 Jan 5;186(1):209-229.e26. doi: 10.1016/j.cell.2022.11.026. PubMed 36608654.
Backbone
  Vector backbone: pLX_TRC317
  Backbone manufacturer: Broad Institute Genetic Perturbation Platform
  Backbone size w/o insert (bp): 8264
  Vector type: Mammalian Expression, Lentiviral
  Selectable markers: Puromycin
Growth in bacteria
  Bacterial resistance: Ampicillin, 100 μg/mL
  Growth temperature: 37°C
  Growth strain: NEB Stable
  Copy number: High Copy
Gene/Insert
  Gene/Insert name: NR1H3
  Species: H. sapiens (human)
  Insert size (bp): 1130
  Entrez Gene: NR1H3 (a.k.a. LXR-a, LXRA, RLD-1)
  Promoter: EF1a
  Cloning method: Unknown
  Sequencing primers: 5′ GGGTGGAGACTGAAGTTAGGCCAG; 3′ CACATAGCGTAAAAGGAGCAACATAG
Terms and licenses: Academic/Nonprofit Terms; Industry Terms: Not Available to Industry
Depositor comments: XM_011519806,ENST00000405576 . The transcription factor ORF portion of this plasmid was synthesized by Genewiz. Please test multiple small colonies in case of plasmid recombination. To make this collection available in a timely manner, a portion of this collection was not fully sequenced by Addgene. If an Addgene verified full plasmid sequence is not available, please contact us prior to placing an order to request the full sequence.
How to cite: TFORF0871 was a gift from Feng Zhang (Addgene plasmid # 141742 ; http://n2t.net/addgene:141742 ; RRID:Addgene_141742)
