>Addgene plasmid #141742 | TFORF0871 | depositor partial sequence | sequence record 277363 | Insert
ACCGCCACCATGCCCCACTCTGCTGGGGGTACTGCAGGGGTGGGGCTGGAGGCTGCAGAGCCCACAGCCC
TGCTCACCAGGGCAGAGCCCCCTTCAGAACCCACAGAGATCCGTCCACAAAAGCGGAAAAAGGGGCCAGC
CCCCAAAATGCTGGGGAACGAGCTATGCAGCGTGTGTGGGGACAAGGCCTCGGGCTTCCACTACAATGTT
CTGAGCTGCGAGGGCTGCAAGGGATTCTTCCGCCGCAGCGTCATCAAGGGAGCGCACTACATCTGCCACA
GTGGCGGCCACTGCCCCATGGACACCTACATGCGTCGCAAGTGCCAGGAGTGTCGGCTTCGCAAATGCCG
TCAGGCTGGCATGCGGGAGGAGTGTGTCCTGTCAGAAGAACAGATCCGCCTGAAGAAACTGAAGCGGCAA
GAGGAGGAACAGGCTCATGCCACATCCTTGCCCCCCAGGGCTTCCTCACCCCCCCAAATCCTGCCCCAGC
TCAGCCCGGAACAACTGGGCATGATCGAGAAGCTCGTCGCTGCCCAGCAACAGTGTAACCGGCGCTCCTT
TTCTGACCGGCTTCGAGTCACGGTGATGCTTCTGGAGACATCTCGGAGGTACAACCCTGGGAGTGAGAGT
ATCACCTTCCTCAAGGATTTCAGTTATAACCGGGAAGACTTTGCCAAAGCAGGGCTGCAAGTGGAATTCA
TCAACCCCATCTTCGAGTTCTCCAGGGCCATGAATGAGCTGCAACTCAATGATGCCGAGTTTGCCTTGCT
CATTGCTATCAGCATCTTCTCTGCAGACCGGCCCAACGTGCAGGACCAGCTCCAGGTAGAGAGGCTGCAG
CACACATATGTGGAAGCCCTGCATGCCTACGTCTCCATCCACCATCCCCATGACCGACTGATGTTCCCAC
GGATGCTAATGAAACTGGTGAGCCTCCGGACCCTGAGCAGCGTCCACTCAGAGCAAGTGTTTGCACTGCG
TCTGCAGGACAAAAAGCTCCCACCGCTGCTCTCTGAGATCTGGGATGTGCACGAATAGTAATGAACTAGT
CCGTAACTTGAAAGTATTTCGATTTCTTGGCTTTATATATCTTGTGGAAAGGACGAACCCATTACCGTTA
CAAAGCAGAT
