>Addgene plasmid #141742 | TFORF0871 | depositor partial sequence | sequence record 277364 | Barcode
ACCCATTACCGTTACAAAGCAGAT
